>Addgene plasmid #137648 | PRPF4.001.522.K45A.pc4 | addgene full sequence | sequence record 381373 | Addgene NGS Result
GACATTGATTATTGACTAGTTATTAATAGTAATCAATTACGGGGTCATTAGTTCATAGCCCATATATGGA
GTTCCGCGTTACATAACTTACGGTAAATGGCCCGCCTGGCTGACCGCCCAACGACCCCCGCCCATTGACG
TCAATAATGACGTATGTTCCCATAGTAACGCCAATAGGGACTTTCCATTGACGTCAATGGGTGGAGTATT
TACGGTAAACTGCCCACTTGGCAGTACATCAAGTGTATCATATGCCAAGTACGCCCCCTATTGACGTCAA
TGACGGTAAATGGCCCGCCTGGCATTATGCCCAGTACATGACCTTATGGGACTTTCCTACTTGGCAGTAC
ATCTACGTATTAGTCATCGCTATTACCATGGTGATGCGGTTTTGGCAGTACATCAATGGGCGTGGATAGC
GGTTTGACTCACGGGGATTTCCAAGTCTCCACCCCATTGACGTCAATGGGAGTTTGTTTTGGCACCAAAA
TCAACGGGACTTTCCAAAATGTCGTAACAACTCCGCCCCATTGACGCAAATGGGCGGTAGGCGTGTACGG
TGGGAGGTCTATATAAGCAGAGCTCTCTGGCTAACTAGAGAACCCACTGCTTACTGGCTTATCGAAATTA
ATACGACTCACTATAGGGAGACCCAAGCTGGCTAGTTAAGCTTGGTCCATGGGAAAAAAAACAGGAAAGA
ACAGAAAATTGAAGTCCAAGCGGGTCAAACCTCGATGGAATTCTGCAGATATCCAGCACAGTGGCGGCCG
CATGGCTTCCTCGCGAGCCTCTTCCACGCAGGCAACCAAAACTAAAGCACCCGACGACTTAGTTGCTCCG
GTCGTGAAGAAACCACACATCTATTATGGAAGTTTGGAAGAGAAGGAGAGGGAGCGTCTGGCCGCAGGAG
AGTCTGGGATTTTGGGGAAAGACGGACTTAAAGCAGGGATCGAAGCTGGAAATATTAATATAACCTCTGG
AGAAGTGTTTGAAATTGAAGAGCATATCAGCGAGCGACAGGCAGAAGTATTGGCTGAGTTTGAGAGAAGG
AAGCGAGCCCGGCAGATCAATGTTTCCACAGATGACTCAGAGGTCAAAGCTTGCCTTAGAGCCTTGGGGG
AACCCATCACACTTTTTGGAGAGGGTCCTGCTGAAAGAAGAGAAAGGTTAAGAAATATCCTCTCAGTTGT
CGGTACTGATGCCTTGAAAAAGACCAAAAAGGATGATGAGAAGTCTAAAAAGTCCAAAGAAGAGTATCAG
CAAACCTGGTATCATGAAGGACCAAATAGCTTGAAGGTGGCAAGACTATGGATTGCTAATTATTCGTTGC
CCAGGGCAATGAAACGCTTGGAAGAGGCCCGACTCCATAAGGAGATTCCTGAGACAACAAGGACCTCCCA
GATGCAAGAGCTGCACAAGTCTCTCCGGTCTTTGAATAATTTTTGCAGTCAGATTGGGGATGATCGGCCT
ATCTCCTACTGTCACTTTAGTCCCAATTCCAAGATGCTGGCCACAGCTTGTTGGAGTGGGCTTTGCAAGC
TCTGGTCTGTTCCTGATTGCAACCTCCTTCACACTCTTCGAGGGCATAACACAAATGTAGGAGCAATTGT
ATTCCATCCCAAATCCACTGTCTCCTTGGACCCAAAAGATGTCAACCTGGCCTCTTGTGCGGCTGATGGC
TCTGTGAAGCTTTGGAGTCTCGACAGTGATGAACCAGTGGCAGATATTGAAGGCCATACAGTGCGTGTGG
CGCGGGTAATGTGGCATCCTTCAGGACGTTTCCTGGGCACCACCTGCTATGACCGTTCATGGCGCTTATG
GGATTTGGAGGCTCAAGAGGAGATCCTGCATCAGGAAGGCCATAGCATGGGTGTGTATGACATTGCCTTC
CATCAAGATGGCTCTTTGGCTGGCACTGGGGGACTGGATGCATTTGGTCGAGTTTGGGACCTACGCACAG
GACGTTGTATCATGTTCTTAGAAGGCCACCTGAAAGAAATCTATGGAATAAATTTCTCCCCCAATGGCTA
TCACATTGCAACCGGCAGTGGTGACAACACCTGCAAAGTGTGGGACCTCCGACAGCGGCGTTGCGTCTAC
ACCATCCCTGCTCATCAGAACTTAGTGACTGGTGTCAAGTTTGAGCCTATCCATGGGAACTTCTTGCTTA
CTGGTGCCTATGATAACACAGCCAAGATCTGGACGCACCCAGGCTGGTCCCCGCTGAAGACTCTGGCTGG
CCACGAAGGCAAAGTGATGGGCCTAGATATTTCTTCCGATGGGCAGCTCATAGCCACTTGCTCATATGAC
AGGACCTTCAAGCTGTGGATGGCTGAAGGCCGCTCGAGTCTAGAGGGCCCGCGGTTCGAACAAAAACTCA
TCTCAGAAGAGGATCTGAATATGCATACCGGTCATCATCACCATCACCATTGAGTTTAAACCCGCTGATC
AGCCTCGACTGTGCCTTCTAGTTGCCAGCCATCTGTTGTTTGCCCCTCCCCCGTGCCTTCCTTGACCCTG
GAAGGTGCCACTCCCACTGTCCTTTCCTAATAAAATGAGGAAATTGCATCGCATTGTCTGAGTAGGTGTC
ATTCTATTCTGGGGGGTGGGGTGGGGCAGGACAGCAAGGGGGAGGATTGGGAAGACAATAGCAGGCATGC
TGGGGATGCGGTGGGCTCTATGGCTTCTGAGGCGGAAAGAACCAGCTGGGGCTCTAGGGGGTATCCCC
[124 nt withheld, positions 2729-2852]
C
[91 nt withheld, positions 2854-2944]
A
[49 nt withheld, positions 2946-2994]
CCTTTGACGTTGGAGTCCACGTTCTTTAATAGTGGACTCTTGTTCCAAACTGGAACAACACTCAACCCTA
TCTCGGTCTATTCTTTTGATTTATAAGGGATTTTGCCGATTTCGGCCTATTGGTTAAAAAATGAGCTGAT
TTAACAAAAATTTAACGCGAATTAATTCTGTGGAATGTGTGTCAGTTAGGGTGTGGAAAGTCCCCAGGCT
CCCCAGCAGGCAGAAGTATGCAAAGCATGCATCTCAATTAGTCAGCAACCAGGTGTGGAAAGTCCCCAGG
CTCCCCAGCAGGCAGAAGTATGCAAAGCATGCATCTCAATTAGTCAGCAACCATAGTCCCGCCCCTAACT
CCGCCCATCCCGCCCCTAACTCCGCCCAGTTCCGCCCATTCTCCGCCCCATGGCTGACTAATTTTTTTTA
TTTATGCAGAGGCCGAGGCCGCCTCTGCCTCTGAGCTATTCCAGAAGTAGTGAGGAGGCTTTTTTGGAGG
CCTAGGCTTTTGCAAAAAGCTCCCGGGAGCTTGTATATCCATTTTCGGATCTGATCAGCACGTGTTGACA
ATTAATCATCGGCATAGTATATCGGCATAGTATAATACGACAAGGTGAGGAACTAAACCATGGCCAAGTT
GACCAGTGCCGTTCCGGTGCTCACCGCGCGCGACGTCGCCGGAGCGGTCGAGTTCTGGACCGACCGGCTC
GGGTTCTCCCGGGACTTCGTGGAGGACGACTTCGCCGGTGTGGTCCGGGACGACGTGACCCTGTTCATCA
GCGCGGTCCAGGACCAGGTGGTGCCGGACAACACCCTGGCCTGGGTGTGGGTGCGCGGCCTGGACGAGCT
GTACGCCGAGTGGTCGGAGGTCGTGTCCACGAACTTCCGGGACGCCTCCGGGCCGGCCATGACCGAGATC
GGCGAGCAGCCGTGGGGGCGGGAGTTCGCCCTGCGCGACCCGGCCGGCAACTGCGTGCACTTCGTGGCCG
AGGAGCAGGACTGACACGTGCTACGAGATTTCGATTCCACCGCCGCCTTCTATGAAAGGTTGGGCTTCGG
AATCGTTTTCCGGGACGCCGGCTGGATGATCCTCCAGCGCGGGGATCTCATGCTGGAGTTCTTCGCCCAC
CCCAACTTGTTTATTGCAGCTTATAATGGTTACAAATAAAGCAATAGCATCACAAATTTCACAAATAAAG
CATTTTTTTCACTGCATTCTAGTTGTGGTTTGTCCAAACTCATCAATGTATCTTATCATGTCTGTATACC
GTCGACCTCTAGCTAGAGCTTGGCGTAATCATGGTCATAGCTGTTTCCTGTGTGAAATTGTTATCCGCTC
ACAATTCCACACAACATACGAGCCGGAAGCATAAAGTGTAAAGCCTGGGGTGCCTAATGAGTGAGCTAAC
TCACATTAATTGCGTTGCGCTCACTGCCCGCTTTCCAGTCGGGAAACCTGTCGTGCCAGCTGCATTAATG
AATCGGCCAACGCGCGGGGAGAGGCGGTTTGCGTATTGGGCGCTCTTCTGCTTCCTCGCTCACTGACTCG
CTGCGCTCGGTCGTTCGGCTGCGGCGAGCGGTATCAGCTCACTCAAAGGCGGTAATACGGTTATCCACAG
AATCAGGGGATAACGCAGGAAAGAACATGTGAGCAAAAGGCCAGCAAAAGGCCAGGAACCGTAAAAAGGC
CGCGTTGCTGGCGTTTTTCCATAGGCTCCGCCCCCCTGACGAGCATCACAAAAATCGACGCTCAAGTCAG
AGGTGGCGAAACCCGACAGGACTATAAAGATACCAGGCGTTTCCCCCTGGAAGCTCCCTCGTGCGCTCTC
CTGTTCCGACCCTGCCGCTTACCGGATACCTGTCCGCCTTTCTCCCTTCGGGAAGCGTGGCGCTTTCTCA
TAGCTCACGCTGTAGGTATCTCAGTTCGGTGTAGGTCGTTCGCTCCAAGCTGGGCTGTGTGCACGAACCC
CCCGTTCAGCCCGACCGCTGCGCCTTATCCGGTAACTATCGTCTTGAGTCCAACCCGGTAAGACACGACT
TATCGCCACTGGCAGCAGCCACTGGTAACAGGATTAGCAGAGCGAGGTATGTAGGCGGTGCTACAGAGTT
CTTGAAGTGGTGGCCTAACTACGGCTACACTAGAAGAACAGTATTTGGTATCTGCGCTCTGCTGAAGCCA
GTTACCTTCGGAAAAAGAGTTGGTAGCTCTTGATCCGGCAAACAAACCACCGCTGGTAGCGGTGGTTTTT
TTGTTTGCAAGCAGCAGATTACGCGCAGAAAAAAAGGATCTCAAGAAGATCCTTTGATCTTTTCTACGGG
GTCTGACGCTCAGTGGAACGAAAACTCACGTTAAGGGATTTTGGTCATGAGATTATCAAAAAGGATCTTC
ACCTAGATCCTTTTAAATTAAAAATGAAGTTTTAAATCAATCTAAAGTATATATGAGTAAACTTGGTCTG
ACAGTTACCAATGCTTAATCAGTGAGGCACCTATCTCAGCGATCTGTCTATTTCGTTCATCCATAGTTGC
CTGACTCCCCGTCGTGTAGATAACTACGATACGGGAGGGCTTACCATCTGGCCCCAGTGCTGCAATGATA
CCGCGAGACCCACGCTCACCGGCTCCAGATTTATCAGCAATAAACCAGCCAGCCGGAAGGGCCGAGCGCA
GAAGTGGTCCTGCAACTTTATCCGCCTCCATCCAGTCTATTAATTGTTGCCGGGAAGCTAGAGTAAGTAG
TTCGCCAGTTAATAGTTTGCGCAACGTTGTTGCCATTGCTACAGGCATCGTGGTGTCACGCTCGTCGTTT
GGTATGGCTTCATTCAGCTCCGGTTCCCAACGATCAAGGCGAGTTACATGATCCCCCATGTTGTGCAAAA
AAGCGGTTAGCTCCTTCGGTCCTCCGATCGTTGTCAGAAGTAAGTTGGCCGCAGTGTTATCACTCATGGT
TATGGCAGCACTGCATAATTCTCTTACTGTCATGCCATCCGTAAGATGCTTTTCTGTGACTGGTGAGTAC
TCAACCAAGTCATTCTGAGAATAGTGTATGCGGCGACCGAGTTGCTCTTGCCCGGCGTCAATACGGGATA
ATACCGCGCCACATAGCAGAACTTTAAAAGTGCTCATCATTGGAAAACGTTCTTCGGGGCGAAAACTCTC
AAGGATCTTACCGCTGTTGAGATCCAGTTCGATGTAACCCACTCGTGCACCCAACTGATCTTCAGCATCT
TTTACTTTCACCAGCGTTTCTGGGTGAGCAAAAACAGGAAGGCAAAATGCCGCAAAAAAGGGAATAAGGG
CGACACGGAAATGTTGAATACTCATACTCTTCCTTTTTCAATATTATTGAAGCATTTATCAGGGTTATTG
TCTCATGAGCGGATACATATTTGAATGTATTTAGAAAAATAAACAAATAGGGGTTCCGCGCACATTTCCC
CGAAAAGTGCCACCTGACGTCGACGGATCGGGAGATCTCCCGATCCCCTATGGTGCACTCTCAGTACAAT
CTGCTCTGATGCCGCATAGTTAAGCCAGTATCTGCTCCCTGCTTGTGTGTTGGAGGTCGCTGAGTAGTGC
GCGAGCAAAATTTAAGCTACAACAAGGCAAGGCTTGACCGACAATTGCATGAAGAATCTGCTTAGGGTTA
GGCGTTTTGCGCTGCTTCGCGATGTACGGGCCAGATATACGCGTT
Features (pLannotate 1.2.2; 21 found; start..end, strand, type, name):
      1..380     +  enhancer       CMV enhancer: human cytomegalovirus immediate early enhancer
    381..584     +  promoter       CMV promoter: human cytomegalovirus (CMV) immediate early promoter
    580..613     +  LTR            5' LTR (truncated) (fragment): truncated 5' long terminal repeat (LTR) from HIV-1
    629..647     +  promoter       T7 promoter: promoter for bacteriophage T7 RNA polymerase
    772..2337    +  CDS            PRPF4: PRP4_HUMAN - Also known as PRP4. Experimental evidence at protein level: Swiss-Prot protein existence level 1. Plays role in pre-mRNA splicing as component of the U4/U6-U5 tri-snRNP complex that is involved in spliceosome assembly, and as component of the precatalytic spliceosome (spliceosome B complex). From Homo sapiens (Human).
   2459..2683    +  polyA_signal   bGH poly(A) signal: bovine growth hormone polyadenylation signal
   2687..2708    +  promoter       SV40 promoter (fragment): SV40 enhancer and early promoter
   2729..3157    +  rep_origin     f1 ori (sequence partly withheld): f1 bacteriophage origin of replication; arrow indicates direction of (+) strand synthesis
   3171..3500    +  promoter       SV40 promoter: SV40 enhancer and early promoter
   3548..3595    +  promoter       EM7 promoter: synthetic bacterial promoter&nbsp
   3614..3988    +  CDS            BleoR: antibiotic-binding protein; Sh ble from Streptoalloteichus hindustanus; confers resistance to bleomycin, phleomycin, and Zeocin™
   3998..4123    +  CDS            ble (fragment): BLE_KLEPN - Experimental evidence at protein level: Swiss-Prot protein existence level 1. Binding protein with a strong affinity to the bleomycin family of antibiotics. Binds to CL990; an antimitotic-antibiotic compound. From Klebsiella pneumoniae.
   4118..4239    +  polyA_signal   SV40 poly(A) signal: SV40 polyadenylation signal
   4312..4328    -  protein_bind   lac operator: The lac repressor binds to the lac operator to inhibit transcription in E. coli. This inhibition can be relieved by adding lactose or isopropyl-β-D-thiogalactopyranoside (IPTG). lac repressor encoded by lacI
   4336..4366    -  promoter       lac promoter: promoter for the E. coli lac operon
   4381..4402    -  protein_bind   CAP binding site: CAP binding activates transcription in the presence of cAMP. E. coli catabolite activator protein
   4415..4507    -  CDS            lacI (fragment): lac repressor; lacI; The lac repressor binds to the lac operator to inhibit transcription in E. coli. This inhibition can be relieved by adding lactose or isopropyl-β-D-thiogalactopyranoside (IPTG).
   4690..5278    -  rep_origin     ori: high-copy-number ColE1/pMB1/pBR322/pUC origin of replication
   5449..6309    -  CDS            AmpR: β-lactamase; bla; confers resistance to ampicillin, carbenicillin, and related antibiotics
   6310..6414    -  promoter       AmpR promoter: bla
   6473..6525    -  misc_feature   bom (fragment): basis of mobility region from pBR322
