[The description below was written by a language model from this plasmid's Addgene catalogue record and pLannotate feature annotations shown in this document.]
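Description:
PRPF4.001.522.K45A.pc4 is a mammalian expression plasmid built on pcDNA4B-NLS, a pcDNA4-derived backbone, for producing a tagged form of the human splicing factor PRPF4 in human cell lines. The sequenced record is 6,679 nt. It is maintained in E. coli through a high-copy ColE1/pUC-type origin and an ampicillin resistance gene (β-lactamase) driven by its own promoter. An f1 origin is also present. For selection in mammalian cells the backbone carries a Sh ble (bleomycin/Zeocin resistance) cassette under the SV40 early promoter with an SV40 polyadenylation signal. The EM7 bacterial promoter upstream of the same gene also allows Zeocin selection in bacteria.

The expression cassette uses the CMV immediate early enhancer and promoter and ends in the bovine growth hormone polyadenylation signal. A T7 promoter between the CMV promoter and the insert serves as a sequencing primer site and could support in vitro transcription. The 1,566 bp insert, introduced by ligation-independent cloning, encodes residues 1–522 of PRPF4, a component of the U4/U6-U5 tri-snRNP and the precatalytic spliceosome. It carries a K45A point substitution. The backbone supplies an N-terminal nuclear localization signal. The catalogue also lists a C-terminal myc-(His)6 tag for detection and affinity capture, but neither tag is annotated in the feature table, and the depositor's stated fusion product appears to end with the PRPF4 sequence itself, so presence of the C-terminal tag should be checked. The record does not state the functional rationale for K45A. The construct suits nuclear expression of this mutant for comparison with wild-type PRPF4 in splicing or protein interaction studies.
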