Addgene plasmid #137648: PRPF4.001.522.K45A.pc4
Purpose: Expresses nuclear localization signal (NLS), C-terminal myc-(His)6 fusion of human gene or portion of gene in human cell culture lines. pcDNA4.1-based vector.
Depositing lab: Tara Davis. Depositing organization: Drexel University.
Backbone
  Vector backbone: pcDNA4B-NLS
  Backbone size w/o insert (bp): 5300
  Vector type: Mammalian Expression
Growth in bacteria
  Bacterial resistance: Ampicillin, 100 μg/mL
  Growth temperature: 37°C
  Growth strain: DH5alpha
  Copy number: High Copy
Gene/Insert
  Gene/Insert name: PRPF4
  Species: H. sapiens (human)
  Insert size (bp): 1566
  Mutation: 001-522-K45A-pc4
  Entrez Gene: PRPF4 (a.k.a. HPRP4, HPRP4P, PRP4, Prp4p, RP70, SNRNP60)
  Tag / fusion protein: NLS (N terminal on backbone); myc-(His)6 (C terminal on backbone)
  Cloning method: Ligation Independent Cloning
  Sequencing primers: 5′ T7F and LIC primer: gggagcgtctggccgcaggagagtctggga; 3′ BGHrev and LIC primer: tcccagactctcctgcggccagacgctc
Terms and licenses: Academic/Nonprofit Terms; Industry Terms: Not Available to Industry
Depositor comments: insert+fusion tag if applicable MGKKTGKNRKLKSKRVKPRWNSADIQHSGGRMASSRASSTQATKTKAPDDLVAPVVKKPHIYYGSLEEKERERLAAGESGILGKDGLKAGIEAGNINITSGEVFEIEEHISERQAEVLAEFERRKRARQINVSTDDSEVKACLRALGEPITLFGEGPAERRERLRNILSVVGTDALKKTKKDDEKSKKSKEEYQQTWYHEGPNSLKVARLWIANYSLPRAMKRLEEARLHKEIPETTRTSQMQELHKSLRSLNNFCSQIGDDRPISYCHFSPNSKMLATACWSGLCKLWSVPDCNLLHTLRGHNTNVGAIVFHPKSTVSLDPKDVNLASCAADGSVKLWSLDSDEPVADIEGHTVRVARVMWHPSGRFLGTTCYDRSWRLWDLEAQEEILHQEGHSMGVYDIAFHQDGSLAGTGGLDAFGRVWDLRTGRCIMFLEGHLKEIYGINFSPNGYHIATGSGDNTCKVWDLRQRRCVYTIPAHQNLVTGVKFEPIHGNFLLTGAYDNTAKIWTHPGWSPLKTLAGHEGKVMGLDISSDGQLIATCSYDRTFKLWMAE sequence of insert only (no fusion tag) MASSRASSTQATKTKAPDDLVAPVVKKPHIYYGSLEEKERERLAAGESGILGKDGLKAGIEAGNINITSGEVFEIEEHISERQAEVLAEFERRKRARQINVSTDDSEVKACLRALGEPITLFGEGPAERRERLRNILSVVGTDALKKTKKDDEKSKKSKEEYQQTWYHEGPNSLKVARLWIANYSLPRAMKRLEEARLHKEIPETTRTSQMQELHKSLRSLNNFCSQIGDDRPISYCHFSPNSKMLATACWSGLCKLWSVPDCNLLHTLRGHNTNVGAIVFHPKSTVSLDPKDVNLASCAADGSVKLWSLDSDEPVADIEGHTVRVARVMWHPSGRFLGTTCYDRSWRLWDLEAQEEILHQEGHSMGVYDIAFHQDGSLAGTGGLDAFGRVWDLRTGRCIMFLEGHLKEIYGINFSPNGYHIATGSGDNTCKVWDLRQRRCVYTIPAHQNLVTGVKFEPIHGNFLLTGAYDNTAKIWTHPGWSPLKTLAGHEGKVMGLDISSDGQLIATCSYDRTFKLWMAE
How to cite: PRPF4.001.522.K45A.pc4 was a gift from Tara Davis (Addgene plasmid # 137648 ; http://n2t.net/addgene:137648 ; RRID:Addgene_137648)
