>Addgene plasmid #137648 | PRPF4.001.522.K45A.pc4 | depositor partial sequence | sequence record 265742 | insert
ATGGCTTCCTCGCGAGCCTCTTCCACGCAGGCAACCAAAACTAAAGCACCCGACGACTTAGTTGCTCCGG
TCGTGAAGAAACCACACATCTATTATGGAAGTTTGGAAGAGAAGGAGAGGGAGCGTCTGGCCGCAGGAGA
GTCTGGGATTTTGGGGAAAGACGGACTTAAAGCAGGGATCGAAGCTGGAAATATTAATATAACCTCTGGA
GAAGTGTTTGAAATTGAAGAGCATATCAGCGAGCGACAGGCAGAAGTATTGGCTGAGTTTGAGAGAAGGA
AGCGAGCCCGGCAGATCAATGTTTCCACAGATGACTCAGAGGTCAAAGCTTGCCTTAGAGCCTTGGGGGA
ACCCATCACACTTTTTGGAGAGGGTCCTGCTGAAAGAAGAGAAAGGTTAAGAAATATCCTCTCAGTTGTC
GGTACTGATGCCTTGAAAAAGACCAAAAAGGATGATGAGAAGTCTAAAAAGTCCAAAGAAGAGTATCAGC
AAACCTGGTATCATGAAGGACCAAATAGCTTGAAGGTGGCAAGACTATGGATTGCTAATTATTCGTTGCC
CAGGGCAATGAAACGCTTGGAAGAGGCCCGACTCCATAAGGAGATTCCTGAGACAACAAGGACCTCCCAG
ATGCAAGAGCTGCACAAGTCTCTCCGGTCTTTGAATAATTTTTGCAGTCAGATTGGGGATGATCGGCCTA
TCTCCTACTGTCACTTTAGTCCCAATTCCAAGATGCTGGCCACAGCTTGTTGGAGTGGGCTTTGCAAGCT
CTGGTCTGTTCCTGATTGCAACCTCCTTCACACTCTTCGAGGGCATAACACAAATGTAGGAGCAATTGTA
TTCCATCCCAAATCCACTGTCTCCTTGGACCCAAAAGATGTCAACCTGGCCTCTTGTGCGGCTGATGGCT
CTGTGAAGCTTTGGAGTCTCGACAGTGATGAACCAGTGGCAGATATTGAAGGCCATACAGTGCGTGTGGC
GCGGGTAATGTGGCATCCTTCAGGACGTTTCCTGGGCACCACCTGCTATGACCGTTCATGGCGCTTATGG
GATTTGGAGGCTCAAGAGGAGATCCTGCATCAGGAAGGCCATAGCATGGGTGTGTATGACATTGCCTTCC
ATCAAGATGGCTCTTTGGCTGGCACTGGGGGACTGGATGCATTTGGTCGAGTTTGGGACCTACGCACAGG
ACGTTGTATCATGTTCTTAGAAGGCCACCTGAAAGAAATCTATGGAATAAATTTCTCCCCCAATGGCTAT
CACATTGCAACCGGCAGTGGTGACAACACCTGCAAAGTGTGGGACCTCCGACAGCGGCGTTGCGTCTACA
CCATCCCTGCTCATCAGAACTTAGTGACTGGTGTCAAGTTTGAGCCTATCCATGGGAACTTCTTGCTTAC
TGGTGCCTATGATAACACAGCCAAGATCTGGACGCACCCAGGCTGGTCCCCGCTGAAGACTCTGGCTGGC
CACGAAGGCAAAGTGATGGGCCTAGATATTTCTTCCGATGGGCAGCTCATAGCCACTTGCTCATATGACA
GGACCTTCAAGCTGTGGATGGCTGAA
